Addgene plasmid #111514: pET21a - Ec-ClpX D144L
Purpose: Expresses E. coli ClpX with a C-terminal His tag and a mutation from D144 to L144
Depositing lab: Judy Lieberman. Depositing organization: Boston Children's Hospital. Publication: Granzyme B Disrupts Central Metabolism and Protein Synthesis in Bacteria to Promote an Immune Cell Death Program. Dotiwala F, Sen Santara S, Binker-Cosen AA, Li B, Chandrasekaran S, Lieberman J. Cell. 2017 Nov 16;171(5):1125-1137.e11. doi: 10.1016/j.cell.2017.10.004. Epub 2017 Oct 26. PubMed 29107333.
Backbone
  Vector backbone: pET21a
  Backbone size w/o insert (bp): 5443
  Total vector size (bp): 6736
  Vector type: Bacterial Expression
Growth in bacteria
  Bacterial resistance: Ampicillin, 100 μg/mL
  Growth temperature: 37°C
  Growth strain: DH5alpha
  Copy number: High Copy
Gene/Insert
  Gene/Insert name: ClpX (alt name: ATP-dependent Clp protease ATP-binding subunit clpX)
  Species: Escherichia coli
  Insert size (bp): 1275
  Mutation: Aspartatic acid 144 to Leucine
  GenBank ID: NC_000913.3
  Promoter: T7
  Tag / fusion protein: His tag (C terminal on backbone)
  Cloning method: Restriction Enzyme; 5′ cloning site BamHI (not destroyed); 3′ cloning site EcoRI (not destroyed)
  Sequencing primers: 5′ T7 Forward
Terms and licenses: Academic/Nonprofit Terms; Industry Terms: Not Available to Industry
Depositor comments: Depositor confirms K408E compared to NC_000913.3 has no impact on function.
How to cite: pET21a - Ec-ClpX D144L was a gift from Judy Lieberman (Addgene plasmid # 111514 ; http://n2t.net/addgene:111514 ; RRID:Addgene_111514)
