[The description below was written by a language model from this plasmid's Addgene catalogue record and pLannotate feature annotations shown in this document.]
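Description:
pET21a - Ec-ClpX D144L is a bacterial expression plasmid built on the pET21a backbone for T7-driven production of a mutant form of Escherichia coli ClpX, the ATP-dependent unfoldase and specificity component that delivers substrates to the ClpP protease. The plasmid replicates from a pBR322/ColE1-type origin accompanied by the bom and rop elements; the catalogue lists it as high copy, although rop normally moderates copy number. It is selected with ampicillin through the β-lactamase gene. An f1 origin is also present, along with short tetracycline-resistance gene fragments that are nonfunctional remnants of the backbone's pBR322 ancestry.

The clpX coding sequence, roughly 1.3 kb, was inserted between BamHI and EcoRI sites, both retained. It sits downstream of the T7 promoter, a lac operator, the T7 gene 10 ribosome binding site and the short T7 tag leader, so the protein probably carries this N-terminal leader as well as the backbone-encoded C-terminal His tag (annotated as a fragment of a longer His tag). A T7 terminator follows. The plasmid-borne lacI gene supplies lac repressor, keeping transcription off until IPTG is added in a host that provides T7 RNA polymerase.

The insert carries an aspartate-to-leucine substitution at residue 144. It also has a K408E difference from the reference genome, which the depositor states does not affect function. The record does not explain the rationale for D144L, but the associated work concerns granzyme B action on bacterial proteins, so the construct was probably used to make purified, affinity-tagged ClpX variant for biochemical assays. The sequenced record is 6,686 nt, slightly shorter than the 6,736 bp listed in the catalogue.
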