Features (pLannotate 1.2.2; 20 found; start..end, strand, type, name):
     30..52      +  RBS            RBS: efficient ribosome binding site from bacteriophage T7 gene 10 (Olins and Rangwala, 1989)
     60..92      +  CDS            T7 tag (gene 10 leader): leader peptide from bacteriophage T7 gene 10 promotes efficient translation in E. coli
    102..1373    +  CDS            clpX: CLPX_ECOLI - Also known as lopC. Experimental evidence at protein level: Swiss-Prot protein existence level 1. ATP-dependent specificity component of the Clp protease. Uses cycles of ATP binding and hydrolysis to unfold proteins and translocate them to the ClpP protease. It directs the protease to specific substrates both with and without the help of adapter proteins such as SspB. Participates in the final steps of RseA-sigma-E degradation, liberating sigma-E to induce the extracytoplasmic-stress response. It may bind to the lambda O substrate protein and present it to the ClpP protease in a f
   1389..1406    +  CDS            9xHis (fragment): 9xHis affinity tag
   1416..1465    +  CDS            SET1 (fragment): solubility-enhancement tag derived from T7 phage gene 10B
   1473..1520    +  terminator     T7 terminator: transcription terminator for bacteriophage T7 RNA polymerase
   1557..1985    +  rep_origin     f1 ori (sequence partly withheld): f1 bacteriophage origin of replication; arrow indicates direction of (+) strand synthesis
   2038..2142    +  promoter       AmpR promoter: bla
   2143..3003    +  CDS            AmpR: β-lactamase; bla; confers resistance to ampicillin, carbenicillin, and related antibiotics
   3174..3762    +  rep_origin     ori: high-copy-number ColE1/pMB1/pBR322/pUC origin of replication
   3948..4087    -  misc_feature   bom: basis of mobility region from pBR322
   4189..4380    -  CDS            rop: Rop protein, which maintains plasmids at low copy number; rop
   4397..4777    +  CDS            YPB1_ECOLX: Protein predicted: Swiss-Prot protein existence level 4. From Escherichia coli.
   4849..5140    -  CDS            TcR (fragment): tetracycline efflux protein; tet; confers resistance to tetracycline
   5155..5176    -  protein_bind   CAP binding site: CAP binding activates transcription in the presence of cAMP. E. coli catabolite activator protein
   5189..6271    -  CDS            lacI: lac repressor; lacI; The lac repressor binds to the lac operator to inhibit transcription in E. coli. This inhibition can be relieved by adding lactose or isopropyl-β-D-thiogalactopyranoside (IPTG).
   6272..6349    -  promoter       lacI promoter: lacI
   6357..6636    -  CDS            TcR (fragment): tetracycline efflux protein; tet; confers resistance to tetracycline
   6658..6676    +  promoter       T7 promoter: promoter for bacteriophage T7 RNA polymerase
   6677..15      +  protein_bind   lac operator (across the origin): The lac repressor binds to the lac operator to inhibit transcription in E. coli. This inhibition can be relieved by adding lactose or isopropyl-β-D-thiogalactopyranoside (IPTG). lac repressor encoded by lacI
>Addgene plasmid #111514 | pET21a - Ec-ClpX D144L | addgene full sequence | sequence record 212919 | Addgene NGS Result
GCGGATAACAATTCCCCTCTAGAAATAATTTTGTTTAACTTTAAGAAGGAGATATACATATGGCTAGCAT
GACTGGTGGACAGCAAATGGGTCGCGGATCCATGACAGATAAACGCAAAGATGGCTCAGGCAAATTGCTG
TATTGCTCTTTTTGCGGCAAAAGCCAGCATGAAGTGCGCAAGCTGATTGCCGGTCCATCCGTGTATATCT
GCGACGAATGTGTTGATTTATGTAACGACATCATTCGCGAAGAGATTAAAGAAGTTGCACCGCATCGTGA
ACGCAGTGCGCTACCGACGCCGCATGAAATTCGCAACCACCTGGACGATTACGTTATCGGCCAGGAACAG
GCGAAAAAAGTGCTGGCGGTCGCGGTATACAACCATTACAAACGTCTGCGCAACGGCGATACCAGCAATG
GCGTCGAGTTGGGCAAAAGTAACATTCTGCTGATCGGTCCGACCGGTTCCGGTAAAACGCTGCTGGCTGA
AACGCTGGCGCGCCTGCTGGATGTTCCGTTCACCATGGCCCTAGCGACTACACTGACCGAAGCCGGTTAT
GTGGGTGAAGACGTTGAAAACATCATTCAGAAGCTGTTGCAGAAATGCGACTACGATGTCCAGAAAGCAC
AGCGTGGTATTGTCTACATCGATGAAATCGACAAGATTTCTCGTAAGTCAGACAACCCGTCCATTACCCG
AGACGTTTCCGGTGAAGGCGTACAGCAGGCACTGTTGAAACTGATCGAAGGTACGGTAGCTGCTGTTCCA
CCGCAAGGTGGGCGTAAACATCCGCAGCAGGAATTCTTGCAGGTTGATACCTCTAAGATCCTGTTTATTT
GTGGCGGTGCGTTTGCCGGTCTGGATAAAGTGATTTCCCACCGTGTAGAAACCGGCTCCGGCATTGGTTT
TGGCGCGACGGTAAAAGCGAAGTCCGACAAAGCAAGCGAAGGCGAGCTGCTGGCGCAGGTTGAACCGGAA
GATCTGATCAAGTTTGGTCTTATCCCTGAGTTTATTGGTCGTCTGCCGGTTGTCGCAACGTTGAATGAAC
TGAGCGAAGAAGCTCTGATTCAGATCCTCAAAGAGCCGAAAAACGCCCTGACCAAGCAGTATCAGGCGCT
GTTTAATCTGGAAGGCGTGGATCTGGAATTCCGTGACGAGGCGCTGGATGCTATCGCTAAGAAAGCGATG
GCGCGTAAAACCGGTGCCCGTGGCCTGCGTTCCATCGTAGAAGCCGCACTGCTCGATACCATGTACGATC
TGCCGTCCATGGAAGACGTCGAAAAAGTGGTTATCGACGAGTCGGTAATTGATGGTCAAAGCGAACCGTT
GCTGATTTATGGCAAGCCGGAAGCGCAACAGGCATCTGGTGAAGCGGCCGCACTCGAGCACCACCACCAC
CACCACTGAGATCCGGCTGCTAACAAAGCCCGAAAGGAAGCTGAGTTGGCTGCTGCCACCGCTGAGCAAT
AACTAGCATAACCCCTTGGGGCCTCTAAACGGGTCTTGAGGGGTTTTTTGCTGAAAGGAGGAACTATATC
CGGATTGGCGAATGGG
[124 nt withheld, positions 1557-1680]
C
[91 nt withheld, positions 1682-1772]
A
[49 nt withheld, positions 1774-1822]
CCTTTGACGTTGGAGTCCACGTTCTTT
[37 nt withheld, positions 1850-1886]
ACCCTATCTCGGTCTATTCTTTTGATTTATAAGGGATTTTGCCGATTTCGGCCTATTGGTTAAAAAATGA
GCTGATTTAACAAAAATTTAACGCGAATTTTAACAAAATATTAACGCTTACAATTTAGGTGGCACTTTTC
GGGGAAATGTGCGCGGAACCCCTATTTGTTTATTTTTCTAAATACATTCAAATATGTATCCGCTCATGAG
ACAATAACCCTGATAAATGCTTCAATAATATTGAAAAAGGAAGAGTATGAGTATTCAACATTTCCGTGTC
GCCCTTATTCCCTTTTTTGCGGCATTTTGCCTTCCTGTTTTTGCTCACCCAGAAACGCTGGTGAAAGTAA
AAGATGCTGAAGATCAGTTGGGTGCACGAGTGGGTTACATCGAACTGGATCTCAACAGCGGTAAGATCCT
TGAGAGTTTTCGCCCCGAAGAACGTTTTCCAATGATGAGCACTTTTAAAGTTCTGCTATGTGGCGCGGTA
TTATCCCGTATTGACGCCGGGCAAGAGCAACTCGGTCGCCGCATACACTATTCTCAGAATGACTTGGTTG
AGTACTCACCAGTCACAGAAAAGCATCTTACGGATGGCATGACAGTAAGAGAATTATGCAGTGCTGCCAT
AACCATGAGTGATAACACTGCGGCCAACTTACTTCTGACAACGATCGGAGGACCGAAGGAGCTAACCGCT
TTTTTGCACAACATGGGGGATCATGTAACTCGCCTTGATCGTTGGGAACCGGAGCTGAATGAAGCCATAC
CAAACGACGAGCGTGACACCACGATGCCTGCAGCAATGGCAACAACGTTGCGCAAACTATTAACTGGCGA
ACTACTTACTCTAGCTTCCCGGCAACAATTAATAGACTGGATGGAGGCGGATAAAGTTGCAGGACCACTT
CTGCGCTCGGCCCTTCCGGCTGGCTGGTTTATTGCTGATAAATCTGGAGCCGGTGAGCGTGGGTCTCGCG
GTATCATTGCAGCACTGGGGCCAGATGGTAAGCCCTCCCGTATCGTAGTTATCTACACGACGGGGAGTCA
GGCAACTATGGATGAACGAAATAGACAGATCGCTGAGATAGGTGCCTCACTGATTAAGCATTGGTAACTG
TCAGACCAAGTTTACTCATATATACTTTAGATTGATTTAAAACTTCATTTTTAATTTAAAAGGATCTAGG
TGAAGATCCTTTTTGATAATCTCATGACCAAAATCCCTTAACGTGAGTTTTCGTTCCACTGAGCGTCAGA
CCCCGTAGAAAAGATCAAAGGATCTTCTTGAGATCCTTTTTTTCTGCGCGTAATCTGCTGCTTGCAAACA
AAAAAACCACCGCTACCAGCGGTGGTTTGTTTGCCGGATCAAGAGCTACCAACTCTTTTTCCGAAGGTAA
CTGGCTTCAGCAGAGCGCAGATACCAAATACTGTCCTTCTAGTGTAGCCGTAGTTAGGCCACCACTTCAA
GAACTCTGTAGCACCGCCTACATACCTCGCTCTGCTAATCCTGTTACCAGTGGCTGCTGCCAGTGGCGAT
AAGTCGTGTCTTACCGGGTTGGACTCAAGACGATAGTTACCGGATAAGGCGCAGCGGTCGGGCTGAACGG
GGGGTTCGTGCACACAGCCCAGCTTGGAGCGAACGACCTACACCGAACTGAGATACCTACAGCGTGAGCT
ATGAGAAAGCGCCACGCTTCCCGAAGGGAGAAAGGCGGACAGGTATCCGGTAAGCGGCAGGGTCGGAACA
GGAGAGCGCACGAGGGAGCTTCCAGGGGGAAACGCCTGGTATCTTTATAGTCCTGTCGGGTTTCGCCACC
TCTGACTTGAGCGTCGATTTTTGTGATGCTCGTCAGGGGGGCGGAGCCTATGGAAAAACGCCAGCAACGC
GGCCTTTTTACGGTTCCTGGCCTTTTGCTGGCCTTTTGCTCACATGTTCTTTCCTGCGTTATCCCCTGAT
TCTGTGGATAACCGTATTACCGCCTTTGAGTGAGCTGATACCGCTCGCCGCAGCCGAACGACCGAGCGCA
GCGAGTCAGTGAGCGAGGAAGCGGAAGAGCGCCTGATGCGGTATTTTCTCCTTACGCATCTGTGCGGTAT
TTCACACCGCAATGGTGCACTCTCAGTACAATCTGCTCTGATGCCGCATAGTTAAGCCAGTATACACTCC
GCTATCGCTACGTGACTGGGTCATGGCTGCGCCCCGACACCCGCCAACACCCGCTGACGCGCCCTGACGG
GCTTGTCTGCTCCCGGCATCCGCTTACAGACAAGCTGTGACCGTCTCCGGGAGCTGCATGTGTCAGAGGT
TTTCACCGTCATCACCGAAACGCGCGAGGCAGCTGCGGTAAAGCTCATCAGCGTGGTCGTGAAGCGATTC
ACAGATGTCTGCCTGTTCATCCGCGTCCAGCTCGTTGAGTTTCTCCAGAAGCGTTAATGTCTGGCTTCTG
ATAAAGCGGGCCATGTTAAGGGCGGTTTTTTCCTGTTTGGTCACTGATGCCTCCGTGTAAGGGGGATTTC
TGTTCATGGGGGTAATGATACCGATGAAACGAGAGAGGATGCTCACGATACGGGTTACTGATGATGAACA
TGCCCGGTTACTGGAACGTTGTGAGGGTAAACAACTGGCGGTATGGATGCGGCGGGACCAGAGAAAAATC
ACTCAGGGTCAATGCCAGCGCTTCGTTAATACAGATGTAGGTGTTCCACAGGGTAGCCAGCAGCATCCTG
CGATGCAGATCCGGAACATAATGGTGCAGGGCGCTGACTTCCGCGTTTCCAGACTTTACGAAACACGGAA
ACCGAAGACCATTCATGTTGTTGCTCAGGTCGCAGACGTTTTGCAGCAGCAGTCGCTTCACGTTCGCTCG
CGTATCGGTGATTCATTCTGCTAACCAGTAAGGCAACCCCGCCAGCCTAGCCGGGTCCTCAACGACAGGA
GCACGATCATGCGCACCCGTGGGGCCGCCATGCCGGCGATAATGGCCTGCTTCTCGCCGAAACGTTTGGT
GGCGGGACCAGTGACGAAGGCTTGAGCGAGGGCGTGCAAGATTCCGAATACCGCAAGCGACAGGCCGATC
ATCGTCGCGCTCCAGCGAAAGCGGTCCTCGCCGAAAATGACCCAGAGCGCTGCCGGCACCTGTCCTACGA
GTTGCATGATAAAGAAGACAGTCATAAGTGCGGCGACGATAGTCATGCCCCGCGCCCACCGGAAGGAGCT
GACTGGGTTGAAGGCTCTCAAGGGCATCGGTCGAGATCCCGGTGCCTAATGAGTGAGCTAACTTACATTA
ATTGCGTTGCGCTCACTGCCCGCTTTCCAGTCGGGAAACCTGTCGTGCCAGCTGCATTAATGAATCGGCC
AACGCGCGGGGAGAGGCGGTTTGCGTATTGGGCGCCAGGGTGGTTTTTCTTTTCACCAGTGAGACGGGCA
ACAGCTGATTGCCCTTCACCGCCTGGCCCTGAGAGAGTTGCAGCAAGCGGTCCACGCTGGTTTGCCCCAG
CAGGCGAAAATCCTGTTTGATGGTGGTTAACGGCGGGATATAACATGAGCTGTCTTCGGTATCGTCGTAT
CCCACTACCGAGATATCCGCACCAACGCGCAGCCCGGACTCGGTAATGGCGCGCATTGCGCCCAGCGCCA
TCTGATCGTTGGCAACCAGCATCGCAGTGGGAACGATGCCCTCATTCAGCATTTGCATGGTTTGTTGAAA
ACCGGACATGGCACTCCAGTCGCCTTCCCGTTCCGCTATCGGCTGAATTTGATTGCGAGTGAGATATTTA
TGCCAGCCAGCCAGACGCAGACGCGCCGAGACAGAACTTAATGGGCCCGCTAACAGCGCGATTTGCTGGT
GACCCAATGCGACCAGATGCTCCACGCCCAGTCGCGTACCGTCTTCATGGGAGAAAATAATACTGTTGAT
GGGTGTCTGGTCAGAGACATCAAGAAATAACGCCGGAACATTAGTGCAGGCAGCTTCCACAGCAATGGCA
TCCTGGTCATCCAGCGGATAGTTAATGATCAGCCCACTGACGCGTTGCGCGAGAAGATTGTGCACCGCCG
CTTTACAGGCTTCGACGCCGCTTCGTTCTACCATCGACACCACCACGCTGGCACCCAGTTGATCGGCGCG
AGATTTAATCGCCGCGACAATTTGCGACGGCGCGTGCAGGGCCAGACTGGAGGTGGCAACGCCAATCAGC
AACGACTGTTTGCCCGCCAGTTGTTGTGCCACGCGGTTGGGAATGTAATTCAGCTCCGCCATCGCCGCTT
CCACTTTTTCCCGCGTTTTCGCAGAAACGTGGCTGGCCTGGTTCACCACGCGGGAAACGGTCTGATAAGA
GACACCGGCATACTCTGCGACATCGTATAACGTTACTGGTTTCACATTCACCACCCTGAATTGACTCTCT
TCCGGGCGCTATCATGCCATACCGCGAAAGGTTTTGCGCCATTCGATGGTGTCCGGGATCTCGACGCTCT
CCCTTATGCGACTCCTGCATTAGGAAGCAGCCCAGTAGTAGGTTGAGGCCGTTGAGCACCGCCGCCGCAA
GGAATGGTGCATGCAAGGAGATGGCGCCCAACAGTCCCCCGGCCACGGGGCCTGCCACCATACCCACGCC
GAAACAAGCGCTCATGAGCCCGAAGTGGCGAGCCCGATCTTCCCCATCGGTGATGTCGGCGATATAGGCG
CCAGCAACCGCACCTGTGGCGCCGGTGATGCCGGCCACGATGCGTCCGGCGTAGAGGATCGAGATCTCGA
TCCCGCGAAATTAATACGACTCACTATAGGGGAATTGTGA
